>Addgene plasmid #105689 | pmGFP-P2A-K(AAG)20-P2A-RFP | addgene full sequence | sequence record 202804 | Addgene NGS Result
CGTTACATAACTTACGGTAAATGGCCCGCCTGGCTGACCGCCCAACGACCCCCGCCCATTGACGTCAATA
ATGACGTATGTTCCCATAGTAACGCCAATAGGGACTTTCCATTGACGTCAATGGGTGGAGTATTTACGGT
AAACTGCCCACTTGGCAGTACATCAAGTGTATCATATGCCAAGTACGCCCCCTATTGACGTCAATGACGG
TAAATGGCCCGCCTGGCATTATGCCCAGTACATGACCTTATGGGACTTTCCTACTTGGCAGTACATCTAC
GTATTAGTCATCGCTATTACCATGGTGATGCGGTTTTGGCAGTACATCAATGGGCGTGGATAGCGGTTTG
ACTCACGGGGATTTCCAAGTCTCCACCCCATTGACGTCAATGGGAGTTTGTTTTGGCACCAAAATCAACG
GGACTTTCCAAAATGTCGTAACAACTCCGCCCCATTGACGCAAATGGGCGGTAGGCGTGTACGGTGGGAG
GTCTATATAAGCAGAGCTGGTTTAGTGAACCGTCAGATCCGCTAGCGCTACCGGTCGCCACCATGGTGAG
CAAGGGCGAGGAGCTGTTCACCGGGGTGGTGCCCATCCTGGTCGAGCTGGACGGCGACGTAAACGGCCAC
AAGTTCAGCGTGTCCGGCGAGGGCGAGGGCGATGCCACCTACGGCAAGCTGACCCTGAAGTTCATCTGCA
CCACCGGCAAGCTGCCCGTGCCCTGGCCCACCCTCGTGACCACCCTGACCTACGGCGTGCAGTGCTTCAG
CCGCTACCCCGACCACATGAAGCAGCACGACTTCTTCAAGTCCGCCATGCCCGAAGGCTACGTCCAGGAG
CGCACCATCTTCTTCAAGGACGACGGCAACTACAAGACCCGCGCCGAGGTGAAGTTCGAGGGCGACACCC
TGGTGAACCGCATCGAGCTGAAGGGCATCGACTTCAAGGAGGACGGCAACATCCTGGGGCACAAGCTGGA
GTACAACTACAACAGCCACAACGTCTATATCATGGCCGACAAGCAGAAGAACGGCATCAAGGTGAACTTC
AAGATCCGCCACAACATCGAGGACGGCAGCGTGCAGCTCGCCGACCACTACCAGCAGAACACCCCCATCG
GCGACGGCCCCGTGCTGCTGCCCGACAACCACTACCTGAGCACCCAGTCCGCCCTGAGCAAAGACCCCAA
CGAGAAGCGCGATCACATGGTCCTTAAGGAGTTCGTGACCGCCGCCGGGATCACTCTCGGCATGGACGAG
CTGTACAAGTCCGGAGGCAGCGGCGCCACCAACTTTTCCCTGCTCAAGCAGGCCGGCGACGTGGAAGAGA
ATCCCGGCCCCGGTACTGACTACAAAGACCATGACGGTGATTATAAAGATCATGACATCGATTACAAGGA
TGACGATGACAAGGCCGGATCTCCTGGTCCGACCCCCAGTGGCACTAACGTGGGATCCTCA
[105 nt withheld, positions 1462-1566]
GGATCAGGGCGCTCTCCCAGCAAAGCAGTGGCCGCCCGGGCGGCGGGATCCACTGTCCGGCAGAGGAAAA
ATGCCAGCTGTGGGACAAGGAGTGCAGGCCGCACAACCTCGGCAGGCACCGGGGGGATGTGGCGATTCTA
CACAGAAGATTCACCTGGGCTCAAAGTTGGCCCTAGGTCGACCGCCATGGCGACCAAGAAGAAGAAGAAG
AAGAAGAAGAAGAAGAAGAAGAAGAAGAAGAAGAAGAAGAAGAAGCCCGGGGGATCCGGTACCGGAAGCG
GAGCTACTAACTTCAGCCTGCTGAAGCAGGCTGGAGACGTGGAGGAGAACCCTGGACCTCTCGAGGTGAG
CAAGGGCGAGGAGGATAACATGGCCATCATCAAGGAGTTCATGCGCTTCAAGGTGCACATGGAGGGCTCC
GTGAACGGCCACGAGTTCGAGATCGAGGGCGAGGGCGAGGGCCGCCCCTACGAGGGCACCCAGACCGCCA
AGCTGAAGGTGACCAAGGGTGGCCCCCTGCCCTTCGCCTGGGACATCCTGTCCCCTCAGTTCATGTACGG
CTCCAAGGCCTACGTGAAGCACCCCGCCGACATCCCCGACTACTTGAAGCTGTCCTTCCCCGAGGGCTTC
AAGTGGGAGCGCGTGATGAACTTCGAGGACGGCGGCGTGGTGACCGTGACCCAGGACTCCTCCCTGCAGG
ACGGCGAGTTCATCTACAAGGTGAAGCTGCGCGGCACCAACTTCCCCTCCGACGGCCCCGTAATGCAGAA
GAAGACCATGGGCTGGGAGGCCTCCTCCGAGCGGATGTACCCCGAGGACGGCGCCCTGAAGGGCGAGATC
AAGCAGAGGCTGAAGCTGAAGGACGGCGGCCACTACGACGCTGAGGTCAAGACCACCTACAAGGCCAAGA
AGCCCGTGCAGCTGCCCGGCGCCTACAACGTCAACATCAAGTTGGACATCACCTCCCACAACGAGGACTA
CACCATCGTGGAACAGTACGAACGCGCCGAGGGCCGCCACTCCACCGGCGGCATGGACGAGCTGTACAAG
TAAACTGGATCCACCGGATCTAGATAACTGATCATAATCAGCCATACCACATTTGTAGAGGTTTTACTTG
CTTTAAAAAACCTCCCACACCTCCCCCTGAACCTGAAACATAAAATGAATGCAATTGTTGTTGTTAACTT
GTTTATTGCAGCTTATAATGGTTACAAATAAAGCAATAGCATCACAAATTTCACAAATAAAGCATTTTTT
TCACTGCATTCTAGTTGTGGTTTGTCCAAACTCATCAATGTATCTTAACGCGTAAATTGTAAGCGTTAAT
ATTTTGTTAAAATTCGCGTTAAATTTTTGTTAAATCAGCTCATTTTTTAACCAATAGGCCGAAATCGGCA
AAATCCCTTATAAATCAAAAGAATAGACCGAGATAGGGT
[37 nt withheld, positions 3006-3042]
AAAGAACGTGGACTCCAACGTCAAAGG
[49 nt withheld, positions 3070-3118]
T
[91 nt withheld, positions 3120-3210]
G
[124 nt withheld, positions 3212-3335]
CAGGTGGCACTTTTCGGGGAAATGTGCGCGGAACCCCTATTTGTTTATTTTTCTAAATACATTCAAATAT
GTATCCGCTCATGAGACAATAACCCTGATAAATGCTTCAATAATATTGAAAAAGGAAGAGTCCTGAGGCG
GAAAGAACCAGCTGTGGAATGTGTGTCAGTTAGGGTGTGGAAAGTCCCCAGGCTCCCCAGCAGGCAGAAG
TATGCAAAGCATGCATCTCAATTAGTCAGCAACCAGGTGTGGAAAGTCCCCAGGCTCCCCAGCAGGCAGA
AGTATGCAAAGCATGCATCTCAATTAGTCAGCAACCATAGTCCCGCCCCTAACTCCGCCCATCCCGCCCC
TAACTCCGCCCAGTTCCGCCCATTCTCCGCCCCATGGCTGACTAATTTTTTTTATTTATGCAGAGGCCGA
GGCCGCCTCGGCCTCTGAGCTATTCCAGAAGTAGTGAGGAGGCTTTTTTGGAGGCCTAGGCTTTTGCAAA
GATCGATCAAGAGACAGGATGAGGATCGTTTCGCATGATTGAACAAGATGGATTGCACGCAGGTTCTCCG
GCCGCTTGGGTGGAGAGGCTATTCGGCTATGACTGGGCACAACAGACAATCGGCTGCTCTGATGCCGCCG
TGTTCCGGCTGTCAGCGCAGGGGCGCCCGGTTCTTTTTGTCAAGACCGACCTGTCCGGTGCCCTGAATGA
ACTGCAAGACGAGGCAGCGCGGCTATCGTGGCTGGCCACGACGGGCGTTCCTTGCGCAGCTGTGCTCGAC
GTTGTCACTGAAGCGGGAAGGGACTGGCTGCTATTGGGCGAAGTGCCGGGGCAGGATCTCCTGTCATCTC
ACCTTGCTCCTGCCGAGAAAGTATCCATCATGGCTGATGCAATGCGGCGGCTGCATACGCTTGATCCGGC
TACCTGCCCATTCGACCACCAAGCGAAACATCGCATCGAGCGAGCACGTACTCGGATGGAAGCCGGTCTT
GTCGATCAGGATGATCTGGACGAAGAGCATCAGGGGCTCGCGCCAGCCGAACTGTTCGCCAGGCTCAAGG
CGAGCATGCCCGACGGCGAGGATCTCGTCGTGACCCATGGCGATGCCTGCTTGCCGAATATCATGGTGGA
AAATGGCCGCTTTTCTGGATTCATCGACTGTGGCCGGCTGGGTGTGGCGGACCGCTATCAGGACATAGCG
TTGGCTACCCGTGATATTGCTGAAGAGCTTGGCGGCGAATGGGCTGACCGCTTCCTCGTGCTTTACGGTA
TCGCCGCTCCCGATTCGCAGCGCATCGCCTTCTATCGCCTTCTTGACGAGTTCTTCTGAGCGGGACTCTG
GGGTTCGAAATGACCGACCAAGCGACGCCCAACCTGCCATCACGAGATTTCGATTCCACCGCCGCCTTCT
ATGAAAGGTTGGGCTTCGGAATCGTTTTCCGGGACGCCGGCTGGATGATCCTCCAGCGCGGGGATCTCAT
GCTGGAGTTCTTCGCCCACCCTAGGGGGAGGCTAACTGAAACACGGAAGGAGACAATACCGGAAGGAACC
CGCGCTATGACGGCAATAAAAAGACAGAATAAAACGCACGGTGTTGGGTCGTTTGTTCATAAACGCGGGG
TTCGGTCCCAGGGCTGGCACTCTGTCGATACCCCACCGAGACCCCATTGGGGCCAATACGCCCGCGTTTC
TTCCTTTTCCCCACCCCACCCCCCAAGTTCGGGTGAAGGCCCAGGGCTCGCAGCCAACGTCGGGGCGGCA
GGCCCTGCCATAGCCTCAGGTTACTCATATATACTTTAGATTGATTTAAAACTTCATTTTTAATTTAAAA
GGATCTAGGTGAAGATCCTTTTTGATAATCTCATGACCAAAATCCCTTAACGTGAGTTTTCGTTCCACTG
AGCGTCAGACCCCGTAGAAAAGATCAAAGGATCTTCTTGAGATCCTTTTTTTCTGCGCGTAATCTGCTGC
TTGCAAACAAAAAAACCACCGCTACCAGCGGTGGTTTGTTTGCCGGATCAAGAGCTACCAACTCTTTTTC
CGAAGGTAACTGGCTTCAGCAGAGCGCAGATACCAAATACTGTTCTTCTAGTGTAGCCGTAGTTAGGCCA
CCACTTCAAGAACTCTGTAGCACCGCCTACATACCTCGCTCTGCTAATCCTGTTACCAGTGGCTGCTGCC
AGTGGCGATAAGTCGTGTCTTACCGGGTTGGACTCAAGACGATAGTTACCGGATAAGGCGCAGCGGTCGG
GCTGAACGGGGGGTTCGTGCACACAGCCCAGCTTGGAGCGAACGACCTACACCGAACTGAGATACCTACA
GCGTGAGCTATGAGAAAGCGCCACGCTTCCCGAAGGGAGAAAGGCGGACAGGTATCCGGTAAGCGGCAGG
GTCGGAACAGGAGAGCGCACGAGGGAGCTTCCAGGGGGAAACGCCTGGTATCTTTATAGTCCTGTCGGGT
TTCGCCACCTCTGACTTGAGCGTCGATTTTTGTGATGCTCGTCAGGGGGGCGGAGCCTATGGAAAAACGC
CAGCAACGCGGCCTTTTTACGGTTCCTGGCCTTTTGCTGGCCTTTTGCTCACATGTTCTTTCCTGCGTTA
TCCCCTGATTCTGTGGATAACCGTATTACCGCCATGCATTAGTTATTAATAGTAATCAATTACGGGGTCA
TTAGTTCATAGCCCATATATGGAGTTCCG
Features (pLannotate 1.2.2; 19 found; start..end, strand, type, name):
      1..304     +  enhancer       CMV enhancer: human cytomegalovirus immediate early enhancer
    305..508     +  promoter       CMV promoter: human cytomegalovirus (CMV) immediate early promoter
    553..1269    +  CDS            EGFP: EGFP is a basic (constitutively fluorescent) green fluorescent protein published in 1996, derived from Aequorea victoria. It is reported to be a rapidly-maturing weak dimer with moderate acid sensitivity.
   1348..1413    +  CDS            3xFLAG: three tandem FLAG® epitope tags, followed by an enterokinase cleavage site
   1423..1461    +  CDS            Sec61β (fragment): human Sec61β subunit of the translocon in the endoplasmic reticulum; SEC61B
   1462..1566    +  CDS            VIL1 (fragment) (sequence withheld): VILI_CHICK - Also known as VIL. Experimental evidence at protein level: Swiss-Prot protein existence level 1. Epithelial cell-specific Ca(2+)-regulated actin-modifying protein that modulates the reorganization of microvillar actin filaments. Plays a role in the actin nucleation, actin filament bundle assembly, actin filament capping and severing. Binds phosphatidylinositol 4,5-bisphosphate (PIP2) and lysophosphatidic acid (LPA); binds LPA with higher affinity than PIP2. Binding to LPA increases its phosphorylation by SRC and inhibits all actin-modifying activities. Binding to PIP2 inhibits act
   1570..1740    +  CDS            Sec61β (fragment): human Sec61β subunit of the translocon in the endoplasmic reticulum; SEC61B
   1911..2618    +  CDS            mCherry: monomeric derivative of DsRed fluorescent protein (Shaner et al., 2004) mammalian codon-optimized
   2645..2729    +  CDS            large T antigen (fragment): large T antigen from SV40 (simian virus 40)
   2752..2873    +  polyA_signal   SV40 poly(A) signal: SV40 polyadenylation signal
   2907..3335    -  rep_origin     f1 ori (sequence partly withheld): f1 bacteriophage origin of replication; arrow indicates direction of (+) strand synthesis
   3362..3466    +  promoter       AmpR promoter: bla
   3468..3825    +  promoter       SV40 promoter: SV40 enhancer and early promoter
   3860..4654    +  CDS            NeoR/KanR: aminoglycoside phosphotransferase from Tn5; aph(3')-II (or nptII); confers resistance to neomycin, kanamycin, and G418 (Geneticin®)
   4675..4827    +  CDS            ble (fragment): BLE_KLEPN - Experimental evidence at protein level: Swiss-Prot protein existence level 1. Binding protein with a strong affinity to the bleomycin family of antibiotics. Binds to CL990; an antimitotic-antibiotic compound. From Klebsiella pneumoniae.
   4886..4933    +  polyA_signal   HSV TK poly(A) signal: herpes simplex virus thymidine kinase polyadenylation signal (Cole and Stacy, 1985)
   5024..5040    -  polyA_signal   bGH poly(A) signal (fragment): bovine growth hormone polyadenylation signal
   5262..5850    +  rep_origin     ori: high-copy-number ColE1/pMB1/pBR322/pUC origin of replication
   5965..6024    +  enhancer       CMV enhancer (fragment): human cytomegalovirus immediate early enhancer
