[The description below was written by a language model from this plasmid's Addgene catalogue record and pLannotate feature annotations shown in this document.]
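Description:
pmGFP-P2A-K(AAG)20-P2A-RFP is a mammalian expression plasmid built on the pEGFP-N1 backbone (about 6 kb in total) that serves as a dual-fluorescence reporter of ribosome stalling. It replicates in E. coli at high copy from a ColE1/pUC-type origin and also carries an f1 origin. A single Tn5 NeoR/KanR gene provides both selections. A bacterial (bla) promoter drives it for kanamycin selection in bacteria, and the SV40 early promoter, with an HSV TK polyadenylation signal, drives it for G418 selection in mammalian cells.

The payload is one long open reading frame under the CMV enhancer/promoter, terminated by the SV40 poly(A) signal. It begins with EGFP, followed by a P2A peptide and a 3xFLAG-tagged synthetic "VHPbeta" module. The feature table resolves this module as a chicken villin fragment (presumably the headpiece domain implied by the insert name) flanked by portions of human Sec61β. Next comes the test sequence K(AAG)20, by its name twenty lysines encoded by AAG codons, and then a second P2A and mCherry (the "RFP"). The P2A elements and the lysine tract are listed in the catalogue fields but are not annotated in the feature table; they would fall in the unannotated gaps between the coding features.

Because the 2A sequences cause peptide-bond skipping, GFP, the FLAG-tagged stall cassette and RFP are released as separate proteins from a single translation event. GFP reports ribosomes that start translation, while RFP is produced only by ribosomes that read through the test sequence. The RFP:GFP ratio therefore measures terminal stalling, typically by flow cytometry. The associated study concerns quality control during poly(A) translation, so the AAG-encoded version probably serves as a comparison for lysine tracts encoded by AAA, though the record does not state this role.
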