Addgene plasmid #105689: pmGFP-P2A-K(AAG)20-P2A-RFP
Purpose: Double fluorescent stalling reporter K(AAG)20
Depositing lab: Ramanujan Hegde. Publication: Initiation of Quality Control during Poly(A) Translation Requires Site-Specific Ribosome Ubiquitination. Juszkiewicz S, Hegde RS. Mol Cell. 2017 Feb 16;65(4):743-750.e4. doi: 10.1016/j.molcel.2016.11.039. Epub 2017 Jan 5. PubMed 28065601.
Backbone
  Vector backbone: pEGFP-N1
  Backbone size w/o insert (bp): 4700
  Total vector size (bp): 6030
  Vector type: Mammalian Expression
  Selectable markers: Neomycin (select with G418)
Growth in bacteria
  Bacterial resistance: Kanamycin, 50 μg/mL
  Growth temperature: 37°C
  Growth strain: DH5alpha
  Copy number: High Copy
Gene/Insert 1
  Gene/Insert name: P2A-3xFLAG-VHPbeta
  Species: Synthetic
  Insert size (bp): 479
  Promoter: CMV (from vector)
  Cloning method: Restriction Enzyme; 5′ cloning site BspEI (not destroyed); 3′ cloning site SalI (not destroyed)
  Sequencing primers: 5′ GGCATCAAGGTGAACTTCAAGA; 3′ ACAGGATGTCCCAGGCGAA
Gene/Insert 2
  Gene/Insert name: K(AAG)20
  Insert size (bp): 103
  Promoter: CMV (from vector)
  Cloning method: Restriction Enzyme; 5′ cloning site SalI (not destroyed); 3′ cloning site KpnI (not destroyed)
  Sequencing primers: 5′ GGCATCAAGGTGAACTTCAAGA; 3′ ACAGGATGTCCCAGGCGAA
Gene/Insert 3
  Gene/Insert name: P2A-mCherry
  Insert size (bp): 795
  Promoter: CMV (from vector)
  Cloning method: Gibson Cloning
  Sequencing primers: 5′ GGCATCAAGGTGAACTTCAAGA; 3′ ACCACAACTAGAATGCAG
Terms and licenses: Academic/Nonprofit Terms; Industry Terms: Not Available to Industry
How to cite: pmGFP-P2A-K(AAG)20-P2A-RFP was a gift from Ramanujan Hegde (Addgene plasmid # 105689 ; http://n2t.net/addgene:105689 ; RRID:Addgene_105689)
